>Addgene plasmid #43345 | II-CTTG | depositor partial sequence | sequence record 58610 | II-CTTG sequence 426 bps
CGTCTCGCTTAACCCCAGAGCAGGTCGTGGCGATCGCAAGCCACGACGGAGGAAAGCAAGCCTTGGAAAC
AGTACAGAGGCTGTTGCCTGTGCTGTGCCAAGCGCACGGACTCACCCCAGAGCAGGTCGTGGCCATTGCC
TCGAATGGAGGGGGCAAACAGGCGTTGGAAACCGTACAACGATTGCTGCCGGTGCTGTGCCAAGCGCACG
GCCTCACCCCAGAGCAGGTCGTGGCCATTGCCTCGAATGGAGGGGGCAAACAGGCGTTGGAAACCGTACA
ACGATTGCTGCCGGTGCTGTGCCAAGCGCACGGATTAACCCCAGAGCAGGTCGTGGCAATCGCGAGCAAT
AACGGCGGAAAACAGGCTTTGGAAACGGTGCAGAGGCTCCTTCCAGTGCTGTGCCAAGCGCACGGGCTCA
GAGACG
