>Addgene plasmid #43345 | II-CTTG | addgene partial sequence | sequence record 62046 | M13-F20 5'-TGTAAAACGACGGCCAGT-3'
CTATAGGGCGAATTGGGCCCTCTAGATGCATGCTCGAGCGGCCGCCAGTGTGATGGATATCTGCAGAATT
CGCCCTTGCCGTCCTAGCGCGTCTCGCTTAACCCCAGAGCAGGTCGTGGCGATCGCAAGCCACGACGGAG
GAAAGCAAGCCTTGGAAACAGTACAGAGGCTGTTGCCTGTGCTGTGCCAAGCGCACGGACTCACCCCAGA
GCAGGTCGTGGCCATTGCCTCGAATGGAGGGGGCAAACAGGCGTTGGAAACCGTACAACGATTGCTGCCG
GTGCTGTGCCAAGCGCACGGCCTCACCCCAGAGCAGGTCGTGGCCATTGCCTCGAATGGAGGGGGCAAAC
AGGCGTTGGAAACCGTACAACGATTGCTGCCGGTGCTGTGCCAAGCGCACGGATTAACCCCAGAGCAGGT
CGTGGCAATCGCGAGCAATAACGGCGGAAAACAGGCTTTGGAAACGGTGCAGAGGCTCCTTCCAGTGCTG
TGCCAAGCGCACGGGCTCAGAGACGTGGGCACAGGAAAGAAGGGCGAATTCCAGCACACTGGCGGCCGTT
ACTAGTGGATCCGAGCTCGGTACCAAGCTTGATGCATAGCTTGAGTATTCTATAGTGTCACCTAAATAGC
TTGGCGTAATCATGGTCATAGCTGTTTCCTGTGTGAAATTGTTATCCGCTCACAATTCCACACAACATAC
GAGCCGGAAGCATAAAGTGTAAAGCCTGGGGTGCCTAATGAGTGAGCTAACTCACATTAATTGCGTTGCG
CTCACTGCCCGCTTTCCAGTCGGGAAACCTGTCGTGCCAGCTGCATTAATGAATCGGCCAACGCGCGGGG
AGAGGCGGTTTGCGTATTGGGCGCTCTTCCGCTTCCTCGCTCACTGA
