[The description below was written by a language model from this plasmid's Addgene catalogue record.]
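Description:
II-CTTG is a bacterial cloning plasmid built on the commercial pCRII-TOPO backbone (about 4.0 kb without insert), into which a 426 bp synthetic fragment was introduced by TOPO cloning. It is maintained in E. coli as a high-copy plasmid and carries both ampicillin and kanamycin resistance, so either or both antibiotics can be used for selection. No feature table accompanies the record, so individual backbone elements are not listed. The recorded sequencing primers (T7 on the 5′ side and M13 reverse on the 3′ side) show that the insert sits between these standard priming sites in the cloning region. The plasmid is a storage and propagation vector only, and the record describes no eukaryotic promoter, reporter or expression cassette.

The record does not explicitly describe the insert beyond its name, synthetic origin and size. The associated publication describes a TALEN genome-editing system for generating human stem cell-based disease models. In that context, the name suggests a pre-assembled block of TAL effector repeats recognising the four-base DNA sequence CTTG, with the "II" prefix probably marking the block's position in an ordered assembly. The insert length is consistent with roughly four TAL repeat units, but this reading is an inference from the name, size and publication rather than a stated fact. On this reading, the plasmid would be one member of a library of modular repeat blocks that are excised or amplified and joined in order to build custom TALE DNA-binding arrays. Those arrays would then be fused to a nuclease domain in a separate expression vector for targeted genome editing.
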