Addgene plasmid #43345: II-CTTG
Depositing lab: Chad Cowan & Kiran Musunuru. Depositing organization: Harvard University. Publication: A TALEN Genome-Editing System for Generating Human Stem Cell-Based Disease Models. Ding Q, Lee YK, Schaefer EA, Peters DT, Veres A, Kim K, Kuperwasser N, Motola DL, Meissner TB, Hendriks WT, Trevisan M, Gupta RM, Moisan A, Banks E, Friesen M, Schinzel RT, Xia F, Tang A, Xia Y, Figueroa E, Wann A, Ahfeldt T, Daheron L, Zhang F, Rubin LL, Peng LF, Chung RT, Musunuru K, Cowan CA. Cell Stem Cell. 2012 Dec 12. pii: S1934-5909(12)00645-5. doi: 10.1016/j.stem.2012.11.011. PubMed 23246482.
Backbone
  Vector backbone: pCRII-TOPO
  Backbone manufacturer: Invitrogen
  Backbone size w/o insert (bp): 3973
  Vector type: Bacterial Cloning
Growth in bacteria
  Bacterial resistance: Ampicillin and Kanamycin, 100 & 50 μg/mL
  Growth temperature: 37°C
  Growth strain: Top10
  Copy number: High Copy
Gene/Insert
  Gene/Insert name: II-CTTG
  Species: Synthetic
  Insert size (bp): 426
  Cloning method: TOPO Cloning
  Sequencing primers: 5′ T7; 3′ M13-rev
Terms and licenses: Academic/Nonprofit Terms; Industry Terms: Not Available to Industry
How to cite: II-CTTG was a gift from Chad Cowan & Kiran Musunuru (Addgene plasmid # 43345 ; http://n2t.net/addgene:43345 ; RRID:Addgene_43345)
